Addgene plasmid #67104: pCellFree_G03 CYP3A4
Purpose: Standard for cell-free expression benchmarking.
Depositing lab: Kirill Alexandrov. Depositing organization: University of Queensland. Publication: Performance benchmarking of four cell-free protein expression systems. Gagoski D, Polinkovsky ME, Mureev S, Kunert A, Johnston W, Gambin Y, Alexandrov K. Biotechnol Bioeng. 2015 Aug 24. doi: 10.1002/bit.25814. PubMed 26301602.
Backbone
  Vector backbone: pCellFree_G03
  Vector type: Cell-free expression
Growth in bacteria
  Bacterial resistance: Ampicillin, 100 μg/mL
  Growth temperature: 37°C
  Growth strain: DH5alpha
  Copy number: High Copy
Gene/Insert
  Gene/Insert name: CYP3A4 (alt name: Cytochrome P450 3A4)
  Species: H. sapiens (human)
  Entrez Gene: CYP3A4 (a.k.a. CP33, CP34, CYP3A, CYP3A3, CYPIIIA3, CYPIIIA4, HLP, NF-25, P450C3, P450PCN1, VDDR3)
  Promoter: T7
  Tag / fusion protein: His (N terminal on backbone); EGFP (N terminal on backbone)
  Cloning method: Gateway Cloning
  Sequencing primers: 5′ EGFP-C; 3′ T7 terminal
Terms and licenses: Academic/Nonprofit Terms; Industry Terms: Not Available to Industry
How to cite: pCellFree_G03 CYP3A4 was a gift from Kirill Alexandrov (Addgene plasmid # 67104 ; http://n2t.net/addgene:67104 ; RRID:Addgene_67104)
