[The description below was written by a language model from this plasmid's Addgene catalogue record, the feature table of its GenBank file and pLannotate feature annotations shown in this document.]
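Description:
pCellFree_G03 CYP3A4 is a cell-free expression plasmid of about 5 kb, built on the Gateway-compatible pCellFree_G03 backbone and carrying human cytochrome P450 3A4 (CYP3A4). It is maintained in E. coli as a high-copy plasmid through a ColE1/pUC-type origin and is selected with ampicillin via the bla gene and its native promoter. Remnants of a lac promoter/operator region, a CAP binding site and a lacI fragment are annotated in the backbone. They lie outside the expression cassette and appear to be cloning-vector leftovers rather than functional regulators of the insert.

The expression unit starts with a bacteriophage T7 promoter, so transcription depends on T7 RNA polymerase supplied in a coupled in vitro transcription–translation reaction. Downstream lies an N-terminal tag module provided by the backbone: a His tag (annotated as 8xHis in the partial GenBank record) followed by EGFP. This module is fused to the CYP3A4 coding sequence, which was introduced by Gateway recombination. An attB2 site sits immediately after the insert, and a T7 terminator closes the unit. A short annotated SET1 fragment just upstream of the terminator probably reflects T7-derived sequence rather than an intended tag. About 170 nt separate the promoter from EGFP; apart from the His tag placed there by the partial record, the feature tables do not identify any translation leader in this interval. The EGFP fusion gives a fluorescent readout of product yield and integrity, and the His tag permits affinity capture.

The plasmid was deposited as a standard template for benchmarking cell-free protein expression systems. The 990 bp GenBank record covers only the junction spanning the His tag, T7 promoter and part of AmpR, whereas the pLannotate table covers the full sequence.
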