Features (pLannotate 1.2.2; 13 found; start..end, strand, type, name):
      1..19      +  promoter       T7 promoter: promoter for bacteriophage T7 RNA polymerase
    193..903     +  CDS            EGFP: EGFP is a basic (constitutively fluorescent) green fluorescent protein published in 1996, derived from Aequorea victoria. It is reported to be a rapidly-maturing weak dimer with moderate acid sensitivity.
    952..2460    +  CDS            CYP3A4: CP3A4_HUMAN - Also known as CYP3A3. Experimental evidence at protein level: Swiss-Prot protein existence level 1. A cytochrome P450 monooxygenase involved in the metabolism of sterols, steroid hormones, retinoids and fatty acids (PubMed:10681376, PubMed:11093772, PubMed:11555828, PubMed:14559847, PubMed:12865317, PubMed:15373842, PubMed:15764715, PubMed:20702771, PubMed:19965576, PubMed:21490593, PubMed:21576599). Mechanistically, uses molecular oxygen inserting one oxygen atom into a substrate, and reducing the second into a water molecule, with two electrons provided by NADPH via cytochrome
   2463..2486    -  protein_bind   attB2: mutant version of attB; recombination site for the Gateway® BP reaction BP Clonase™
   2661..2692    +  CDS            SET1 (fragment): solubility-enhancement tag derived from T7 phage gene 10B
   2710..2756    +  terminator     T7 terminator: transcription terminator for bacteriophage T7 RNA polymerase
   2858..2874    -  protein_bind   lac operator: The lac repressor binds to the lac operator to inhibit transcription in E. coli. This inhibition can be relieved by adding lactose or isopropyl-β-D-thiogalactopyranoside (IPTG). lac repressor encoded by lacI
   2882..2912    -  promoter       lac promoter: promoter for the E. coli lac operon
   2927..2948    -  protein_bind   CAP binding site: CAP binding activates transcription in the presence of cAMP. E. coli catabolite activator protein
   2961..3053    -  CDS            lacI (fragment): lac repressor; lacI; The lac repressor binds to the lac operator to inhibit transcription in E. coli. This inhibition can be relieved by adding lactose or isopropyl-β-D-thiogalactopyranoside (IPTG).
   3236..3824    -  rep_origin     ori: high-copy-number ColE1/pMB1/pBR322/pUC origin of replication
   3995..4855    -  CDS            AmpR: β-lactamase; bla; confers resistance to ampicillin, carbenicillin, and related antibiotics
   4856..4960    -  promoter       AmpR promoter: bla
>Addgene plasmid #67104 | pCellFree_G03 CYP3A4 | addgene full sequence | sequence record 272580 | Addgene NGS Result
TAATACGACTCACTATAGGGACATCTTAAGTTTATTTTATTTTATTTTATTTTATTTTATTTTATTTTAT
TTTATTTTATTTTATTTTATTTAACCATGACAGTAATGTATAAAGTCTGTAAAGACATTAAACACGTAAG
TGAAACCATGGGCACCTCTGGTCACCACCATCACCACCATCACCACGGCACAAGCAAGGGCGAGGAGCTG
TTCACCGGGGTGGTGCCCATCCTGGTCGAGCTGGACGGCGACGTAAACGGCCACAAGTTCAGCGTGTCCG
GCGAGGGCGAGGGCGATGCCACCTACGGCAAGCTGACCCTGAAGTTCATCTGCACCACCGGCAAGCTGCC
CGTGCCCTGGCCCACCCTCGTGACCACCCTGACCTACGGCGTGCAGTGCTTCAGCCGCTACCCCGACCAC
ATGAAGCAGCACGACTTCTTCAAGTCCGCCATGCCCGAAGGCTACGTCCAGGAGCGCACCATCTTCTTCA
AGGACGACGGCAACTACAAGACCCGCGCCGAGGTGAAGTTCGAGGGCGACACCCTGGTGAACCGCATCGA
GCTGAAGGGCATCGACTTCAAGGAGGACGGCAACATCCTGGGGCACAAGCTGGAGTACAACTACAACAGC
CACAACGTCTATATCATGGCCGACAAGCAGAAGAACGGCATCAAGGTGAACTTCAAGATCCGCCACAACA
TCGAGGACGGCAGCGTGCAGCTCGCCGACCACTACCAGCAGAACACCCCCATCGGCGACGGCCCCGTGCT
GCTGCCCGACAACCACTACCTGAGCACCCAGTCCGCCCTGAGCAAAGACCCCAACGAGAAGCGCGATCAC
ATGGTCCTGCTGGAGTTCGTGACCGCCGCCGGGATCACTCTCGGCATGGACGAGCTATACAAGCTGGAGG
TGCTCTTCCAGGGTCCGACAAGTTTGCACAAAAAAGTTGGCATGGCTCTCATCCCAGACTTGGCCATGGA
AACCTGGCTTCTCCTGGCTGTCAGCCTGGTGCTCCTCTATCTATATGGAACCCATTCACATGGACTTTTT
AAGAAGCTTGGAATTCCAGGGCCCACACCTCTGCCTTTTTTGGGAAATATTTTGTCCTACCATAAGGGCT
TTTGTATGTTTGACATGGAATGTCATAAAAAGTATGGAAAAGTGTGGGGCTTTTATGATGGTCAACAGCC
TGTGCTGGCTATCACAGATCCTGACATGATCAAAACAGTGCTAGTGAAAGAATGTTATTCTGTCTTCACA
AACCGGAGGCCTTTTGGTCCAGTGGGATTTATGAAAAGTGCCATCTCTATAGCTGAGGATGAAGAATGGA
AGAGATTACGATCATTGCTGTCTCCAACCTTCACCAGTGGAAAACTCAAGGAGATGGTCCCTATCATTGC
CCAGTATGGAGATGTGTTGGTGAGAAATCTGAGGCGGGAAGCAGAGACAGGCAAGCCTGTCACCTTGAAA
GACGTCTTTGGGGCCTACAGCATGGATGTGATCACTAGCACATCATTTGGAGTGAACATCGACTCTCTCA
ACAATCCACAAGACCCCTTTGTGGAAAACACCAAGAAGCTTTTAAGATTTGATTTTTTGGATCCATTCTT
TCTCTCAATAACAGTCTTTCCATTCCTCATCCCAATTCTTGAAGTATTAAATATCTGTGTGTTTCCAAGA
GAAGTTACAAATTTTTTAAGAAAATCTGTAAAAAGGATGAAAGAAAGTCGCCTCGAAGATACACAAAAGC
ACCGAGTGGATTTCCTTCAGCTGATGATTGACTCTCAGAATTCAAAAGAAACTGAGTCCCACAAAGCTCT
GTCCGATCTGGAGCTCGTGGCCCAATCAATTATCTTTATTTTTGCTGGCTATGAAACCACGAGCAGTGTT
CTCTCCTTCATTATGTATGAACTGGCCACTCACCCTGATGTCCAGCAGAAACTGCAGGAGGAAATTGATG
CAGTTTTACCCAATAAGGCACCACCCACCTATGATACTGTGCTACAGATGGAGTATCTTGACATGGTGGT
GAATGAAACGCTCAGATTATTCCCAATTGCTATGAGACTTGAGAGGGTCTGCAAAAAAGATGTTGAGATC
AATGGGATGTTCATTCCCAAAGGGGTGGTGGTGATGATTCCAAGCTATGCTCTTCACCGTGACCCAAAGT
ACTGGACAGAGCCTGAGAAGTTCCTCCCTGAAAGATTCAGCAAGAAGAACAAGGACAACATAGATCCTTA
CATATACACACCCTTTGGAAGTGGACCCAGAAACTGCATTGGCATGAGGTTTGCTCTCATGAACATGAAA
CTTGCTCTAATCAGAGTCCTTCAGAACTTCTCCTTCAAACCTTGTAAAGAAACACAGATCCCCCTGAAAT
TAAGCTTAGGAGGACTTCTTCAACCAGAAAAACCCGTTGTTCTAAAGGTTGAGTCAAGGGATGGCACCGT
AAGTGGAGCCTGCCCAACTTTCTTGTACAAAGTGGTGTAAGCGGCCGCCCTCCTCCTCCTTTCTTGTTCC
TTTCACGTCGCCTTCTCGGTTGTAGCTGGCAGACGACGAGTCTTACTTTTACGTGTACTTCTCTATAGAT
GATGTATGATCTCTCTGCATGCGTGTTCGTGCATGTGTCCGTGTGTTGGGTACGCGTGGTACCCTGCAGG
AAGGAAGCTGAGTTGGCTGCTGCCACCGCTGAGCAATAACTAGTAATTACTAGCATAACCCCTTGGGGCC
TCTAAACGGGTCTTGAGGGGGTTTTTTGCTGAAAGGAGGACAGCTGATGATTGTCATGCTTGCCATCTGT
TTTCTTGCAAGGTCAGAGGAATTCGTAATCATGGTCATAGCTGTTTCCTGTGTGAAATTGTTATCCGCTC
ACAATTCCACACAACATACGAGCCGGAAGCATAAAGTGTAAAGCCTGGGGTGCCTAATGAGTGAGCTAAC
TCACATTAATTGCGTTGCGCTCACTGCCCGCTTTCCAGTCGGGAAACCTGTCGTGCCAGCTGCATTAATG
AATCGGCCAACGCGCGGGGAGAGGCGGTTTGCGTATTGGGCGCTCTTCCGCTTCCTCGCTCACTGACTCG
CTGCGCTCGGTCGTTCGGCTGCGGCGAGCGGTATCAGCTCACTCAAAGGCGGTAATACGGTTATCCACAG
AATCAGGGGATAACGCAGGAAAGAACATGTGAGCAAAAGGCCAGCAAAAGGCCAGGAACCGTAAAAAGGC
CGCGTTGCTGGCGTTTTTCCATAGGCTCCGCCCCCCTGACGAGCATCACAAAAATCGACGCTCAAGTCAG
AGGTGGCGAAACCCGACAGGACTATAAAGATACCAGGCGTTTCCCCCTGGAAGCTCCCTCGTGCGCTCTC
CTGTTCCGACCCTGCCGCTTACCGGATACCTGTCCGCCTTTCTCCCTTCGGGAAGCGTGGCGCTTTCTCA
TAGCTCACGCTGTAGGTATCTCAGTTCGGTGTAGGTCGTTCGCTCCAAGCTGGGCTGTGTGCACGAACCC
CCCGTTCAGCCCGACCGCTGCGCCTTATCCGGTAACTATCGTCTTGAGTCCAACCCGGTAAGACACGACT
TATCGCCACTGGCAGCAGCCACTGGTAACAGGATTAGCAGAGCGAGGTATGTAGGCGGTGCTACAGAGTT
CTTGAAGTGGTGGCCTAACTACGGCTACACTAGAAGAACAGTATTTGGTATCTGCGCTCTGCTGAAGCCA
GTTACCTTCGGAAAAAGAGTTGGTAGCTCTTGATCCGGCAAACAAACCACCGCTGGTAGCGGTGGTTTTT
TTGTTTGCAAGCAGCAGATTACGCGCAGAAAAAAAGGATCTCAAGAGGATCCTTTGATCTTTTCTACGGG
GTCTGACGCTCAGTGGAACGAAAACTCACGTTAAGGGATTTTGGTCATGAGATTATCAAAAAGGATCTTC
ACCTAGATCCTTTTAAATTAAAAATGAAGTTTTAAATCAATCTAAAGTATATATGAGTAAACTTGGTCTG
ACAGTTACCAATGCTTAATCAGTGAGGCACCTATCTCAGCGATCTGTCTAGTTCGTTCATCCATAGTTGC
CTGACTCCCCGTCGTGTAGATAACTACGATACGGGAGGGCTTACCATCTGGCCCCAGTGCTGCAATGATA
CCGCGAGACCCACGCTCACCGGCTCCAGATTTATCAGCAATAAACCAGCCAGCCGGAAGGGCCGAGCGCA
GAAGTGGTCCTGCAACTTTATCCGCCTCCATCCAGTCTATTAATTGTTGCCGGGAAGCTAGAGTAAGTAG
TTCGCCAGTTAATAGTTTGCGCAACGTTGTTGCCATTGCTACAGGCATCGTGGTGTCACGCTCGTCGTTT
GGTATGGCTTCATTCAGCTCCGGTTCCCAACGATCAAGGCGAGTTACATGATCCCCCATGTTGTGCAAAA
AAGCGGTTAGCTCCTTCGGTCCTCCGATCGTTGTCAGAAGTAAGTTGGCCGCAGTGTTATCACTCATGGT
TATGGCAGCACTGCATAATTCTCTTACTGTCATGCCATCCGTAAGATGCTTTTCTGTGACTGGTGAGTAC
TCAACCAAGTCATTCTGAGAATAGTGTATGCGGCGACCGAGTTGCTCTTGCCCGGCGTCAATACGGGATA
ATACCGCGCCACATAGCAGAACTTTAAAAGTGCTCATCATTGGAAAACGTTCTTCGGGGCGAAAACTCTC
AAGGATCTTACCGCTGTTGAGATCCAGTTCGATGTAACCCACTCGTGCACCCAACTGATCTTCAGCATCT
TTTACTTTCACCAGCGTTTCTGGGTGAGCAAAAACAGGAAGGCAAAATGCCGCAAAAAAGGGAATAAGGG
CGACACGGAAATGTTGAATACTCATACTCTTCCTTTTTCAATATTATTGAAGCATTTATCAGGGTTATTG
TCTCATGAGCGGATACATATTTGAATGTATTTAGAAAAATAAACAAATAGGGGTTCCGCGCACATTTCCC
CGAAAAGTGCCACCTGACGTC
