LOCUS       Exported 990 bp ds-DNA linear SYN 11-JUN-2021
DEFINITION  Standard for cell-free expression benchmarking..
ACCESSION   .
VERSION     .
KEYWORDS    pCellFree_G03 CYP3A4
SOURCE      synthetic DNA construct
  ORGANISM  synthetic DNA construct
REFERENCE   1 (bases 1 to 990)
  AUTHORS   Gagoski D, Polinkovsky ME, Mureev S, Kunert A, Johnston W, Gambin Y,
            Alexandrov K
  TITLE     Performance benchmarking of four cell-free protein expression
            systems.
  JOURNAL   Biotechnol Bioeng. 2015 Aug 24. doi: 10.1002/bit.25814.
  PUBMED    26301602
REFERENCE   2 (bases 1 to 990)
  AUTHORS   .
  TITLE     Direct Submission
  JOURNAL   Exported Jun 11, 2021 from SnapGene Server 1.1.58
            http://www.snapgene.com
FEATURES             Location/Qualifiers
     source          1..990
                     /organism="synthetic DNA construct"
                     /mol_type="other DNA"
     CDS             complement(20..43)
                     /codon_start=1
                     /product="8xHis affinity tag"
                     /label=8xHis
                     /translation="HHHHHHHH"
     primer_bind     complement(186..205)
                     /label=T7
                     /note="T7 promoter, forward primer"
     promoter        complement(187..205)
                     /label=T7 promoter
                     /note="promoter for bacteriophage T7 RNA polymerase"
     promoter        237..341
                     /gene="bla"
                     /label=AmpR promoter
     CDS             526..904
                     /label=ISS
                     /note="immunostimulatory sequence from the AmpR gene;
                     contains unmethylated CpG dinucleotides in the context of
                     5'-AACGTT-3' (Sato et al., 1996)"
     primer_bind     complement(560..579)
                     /label=Amp-R
                     /note="Ampicillin resistance gene, reverse primer"
ORIGIN
        1 tcccgccctt gcttgtgccg tggtgatggt ggtgatggtg gtgaccagag gtgcccatgg
       61 tttcacttac gtgtttaatg tctttacaga ctttatacat tactgtcatg gttaaataaa
      121 ataaaataaa ataaaataaa ataaaataaa ataaaataaa ataaaataaa ataaacttaa
      181 gatgtcccta tagtgagtcg tattagacgt caggtggcac ttttcgggga aatgtgcgcg
      241 gaacccctat ttgtttattt ttctaaatac attcaaatat gtatccgctc atgagacaat
      301 aaccctgata aatgcttcaa taatattgaa aaaggaagag tatgagtatt caacatttcc
      361 gtgtcgccct tattcccttt tttgcggcat tttgccttcc tgtttttgct cacccagaaa
      421 cgctggtgaa agtaaaagat gctgaagatc agttgggtgc acgagtgggt tacatcgaac
      481 tggatctcaa cagcggtaag atccttgaga gttttcgccc cgaagaacgt tttccaatga
      541 tgagcacttt taaagttctg ctatgtggcg cggtattatc ccgtattgac gccgggcaag
      601 agcaactcgg tcgccgcata cactattctc agaatgactt ggttgagtac tcaccagtca
      661 cagaaaagca tcttacggat ggcatgacag taagagaatt atgcagtgct gccataacca
      721 tgagtgataa cactgcggcc aacttacttc tgacaacgat cggaggaccg aaggagctaa
      781 ccgctttttt gcacaacatg ggggatcatg taactcgcct tgatcgttgg gaaccggagc
      841 tgaatgaagc cataccaaac gacgagcgtg acaccacgat gcctgtagca atggcaacaa
      901 cgttgcgcaa actattaact ggcgaactac ttactctagc ttcccggcaa caattaatag
      961 actggatgga ggcgggataa agttgcagga
//
