>Addgene plasmid #67104 | pCellFree_G03 CYP3A4 | addgene partial sequence | sequence record 120893 | T7term 5'-GCTAGTTATTGCTCAGCGG-3'
GGTACCACGCGTACCCAACACACGGACACATGCACGAACACGCATGCAGAGAGATCATACATCATCTATA
GAGAAGTACACGTAAAAGTAAGACTCGTCGTCTGCCAGCTACAACCGAGAAGGCGACGTGAAAGGAACAA
GAAAGGAGGAGGAGGGCGGCCGCTTACACCACTTTGTACAAGAAAGTTGGGCAGGCTCCACTTACGGTGC
CATCCCTTGACTCAACCTTTAGAACAACGGGTTTTTCTGGTTGAAGAAGTCCTCCTAAGCTTAATTTCAG
GGGGATCTGTGTTTCTTTACAAGGTTTGAAGGAGAAGTTCTGAAGGACTCTGATTAGAGCAAGTTTCATG
TTCATGAGAGCAAACCTCATGCCAATGCAGTTTCTGGGTCCACTTCCAAAGGGTGTGTATATGTAAGGAT
CTATGTTGTCCTTGTTCTTCTTGCTGAATCTTTCAGGGAGGAACTTCTCAGGCTCTGTCCAGTACTTTGG
GTCACGGTGAAGAGCATAGCTTGGAATCATCACCACCACCCCTTTGGGAATGAACATCCCATTGATCTCA
ACATCTTTTTTGCAGACCCTCTCAAGTCTCATAGCAATTGGGAATAATCTGAGCGTTTCATTCACCACCA
TGTCAAGATACTCCATCTGTAGCACAGTATCATAGGTGGGTGGTGCCTTATTGGGTAAAACTGCATCAAT
TTCCTCCTGCAGTTTCTGCTGGACATCAGGGTGAGTGGCCAGTTCATACATAATGAAGGAGAGAACACTG
CTCGTGGTTTCATAGCCAGCAAAAATAAAGATAATTGATTGGGCCACGAGCTCCAGATCGGACAGAGCTT
TGTGGGACTCAGTTTCTTTTGAATTCTGAGAGTCAATCATCAGCTGAAGGAAATCCACTC
